>Addgene plasmid #162121 | LentiCRISPR v2-sgAMPK alpha1 clone3 | addgene full sequence | sequence record 322883 | Addgene NGS Result
GTCGACGGATCGGGAGATCTCCCGATCCCCTATGGTGCACTCTCAGTACAATCTGCTCTGATGCCGCATA
GTTAAGCCAGTATCTGCTCCCTGCTTGTGTGTTGGAGGTCGCTGAGTAGTGCGCGAGCAAAATTTAAGCT
ACAACAAGGCAAGGCTTGACCGACAATTGCATGAAGAATCTGCTTAGGGTTAGGCGTTTTGCGCTGCTTC
GCGATGTACGGGCCAGATATACGCGTTGACATTGATTATTGACTAGTTATTAATAGTAATCAATTACGGG
GTCATTAGTTCATAGCCCATATATGGAGTTCCGCGTTACATAACTTACGGTAAATGGCCCGCCTGGCTGA
CCGCCCAACGACCCCCGCCCATTGACGTCAATAATGACGTATGTTCCCATAGTAACGCCAATAGGGACTT
TCCATTGACGTCAATGGGTGGAGTATTTACGGTAAACTGCCCACTTGGCAGTACATCAAGTGTATCATAT
GCCAAGTACGCCCCCTATTGACGTCAATGACGGTAAATGGCCCGCCTGGCATTATGCCCAGTACATGACC
TTATGGGACTTTCCTACTTGGCAGTACATCTACGTATTAGTCATCGCTATTACCATGGTGATGCGGTTTT
GGCAGTACATCAATGGGCGTGGATAGCGGTTTGACTCACGGGGATTTCCAAGTCTCCACCCCATTGACGT
CAATGGGAGTTTGTTTTGGCACCAAAATCAACGGGACTTTCCAAAATGTCGTAACAACTCCGCCCCATTG
ACGCAAATGGGCGGTAGGCGTGTACGGTGGGAGGTCTATATAAGCAGCGCGTTTTGCCTGTACTGGGTCT
CTCTGGTTAGACCAGATCTGAGCCTGGGAGCTCTCTGGCTAACTAGGGAACCCACTGCTTAAGCCTCAAT
AAAGCTTGCCTTGAGTGCTTCAAGTAGTGTGTGCCCGTCTGTTGTGTGACTCTGGTAACTAGAGATCCCT
CAGACCCTTTTAGTCAGTGTGGAAAATCTCTAGCAGTGGCGCCCGAACAGGGACTTGAAAGCGAAAGGGA
AACCAGAGGAGCTCTCTCGACGCAGGACTCGGCTTGCTGAAGCGCGCACGGCAAGAGGCGAGGGGCGGCG
ACTGGTGAGTACGCCAAAAATTTTGACTAGCGGAGGCTAGAAGGAGAGAGATGGGTGCGAGAGCGTCAGT
ATTAAGCGGGGGAGAATTAGATCGCGATGGGAAAAAATTCGGTTAAGGCCAGGGGGAAAGAAAAAATATA
AATTAAAACATATAGTATGGGCAAGCAGGGAGCTAGAACGATTCGCAGTTAATCCTGGCCTGTTAGAAAC
ATCAGAAGGCTGTAGACAAATACTGGGACAGCTACAACCATCCCTTCAGACAGGATCAGAAGAACTTAGA
TCATTATATAATACAGTAGCAACCCTCTATTGTGTGCATCAAAGGATAGAGATAAAAGACACCAAGGAAG
CTTTAGACAAGATAGAGGAAGAGCAAAACAAAAGTAAGACCACCGCACAGCAAGCGGCCGCTGATCTTCA
GACCTGGAGGAGGAGATATGAGGGACAATTGGAGAAGTGAATTATATAAATATAAAGTAGTAAAAATTGA
ACCATTAGGAGTAGCACCCACCAAGGCAAAGAGAAGAGTGGTGCAGAGAGAAAAAAGAGCAGTGGGAATA
GGAGCTTTGTTCCTTGGGTTCTTGGGAGCAGCAGGAAGCACTATGGGCGCAGCGTCAATGACGCTGACGG
TACAGGCCAGACAATTATTGTCTGGTATAGTGCAGCAGCAGAACAATTTGCTGAGGGCTATTGAGGCGCA
ACAGCATCTGTTGCAACTCACAGTCTGGGGCATCAAGCAGCTCCAGGCAAGAATCCTGGCTGTGGAAAGA
TACCTAAAGGATCAACAGCTCCTGGGGATTTGGGGTTGCTCTGGAAAACTCATTTGCACCACTGCTGTGC
CTTGGAATGCTAGTTGGAGTAATAAATCTCTGGAACAGATTTGGAATCACACGACCTGGATGGAGTGGGA
CAGAGAAATTAACAATTACACAAGCTTAATACACTCCTTAATTGAAGAATCGCAAAACCAGCAAGAAAAG
AATGAACAAGAATTATTGGAATTAGATAAATGGGCAAGTTTGTGGAATTGGTTTAACATAACAAATTGGC
TGTGGTATATAAAATTATTCATAATGATAGTAGGAGGCTTGGTAGGTTTAAGAATAGTTTTTGCTGTACT
TTCTATAGTGAATAGAGTTAGGCAGGGATATTCACCATTATCGTTTCAGACCCACCTCCCAACCCCGAGG
GGACCCGACAGGCCCGAAGGAATAGAAGAAGAAGGTGGAGAGAGAGACAGAGACAGATCCATTCGATTAG
TGAACGGATCGGCACTGCGTGCGCCAATTCTGCAGACAAATGGCAGTATTCATCCACAATTTTAAAAGAA
AAGGGGGGATTGGGGGGTACAGTGCAGGGGAAAGAATAGTAGACATAATAGCAACAGACATACAAACTAA
AGAATTACAAAAACAAATTACAAAAATTCAAAATTTTCGGGTTTATTACAGGGACAGCAGAGATCCAGTT
TGGTTAATTAAGGTACCGAGGGCCTATTTCCCATGATTCCTTCATATTTGCATATACGATACAAGGCTGT
TAGAGAGATAATTAGAATTAATTTGACTGTAAACACAAAGATATTAGTACAAAATACGTGACGTAGAAAG
TAATAATTTCTTGGGTAGTTTGCAGTTTTAAAATTATGTTTTAAAATGGACTATCATATGCTTACCGTAA
CTTGAAAGTATTTCGATTTCTTGGCTTTATATATCTTGTGGAAAGGACGAAACACCGTACTCAATCGACA
GAAGATTGTTTTAGAGCTAGAAATAGCAAGTTAAAATAAGGCTAGTCCGTTATCAACTTGAAAAAGTGGC
ACCGAGTCGGTGCTTTTTTGAATTCGCTAGCTAGGTCTTGAAAGGAGTGGGAATTGGCTCCGGTGCCCGT
CAGTGGGCAGAGCGCACATCGCCCACAGTCCCCGAGAAGTTGGGGGGAGGGGTCGGCAATTGATCCGGTG
CCTAGAGAAGGTGGCGCGGGGTAAACTGGGAAAGTGATGTCGTGTACTGGCTCCGCCTTTTTCCCGAGGG
TGGGGGAGAACCGTATATAAGTGCAGTAGTCGCCGTGAACGTTCTTTTTCGCAACGGGTTTGCCGCCAGA
ACACAGGACCGGTTCTAGAGCGCTGCCACCATGGACAAGAAGTACAGCATCGGCCTGGACATCGGCACCA
ACTCTGTGGGCTGGGCCGTGATCACCGACGAGTACAAGGTGCCCAGCAAGAAATTCAAGGTGCTGGGCAA
CACCGACCGGCACAGCATCAAGAAGAACCTGATCGGAGCCCTGCTGTTCGACAGCGGCGAAACAGCCGAG
GCCACCCGGCTGAAGAGAACCGCCAGAAGAAGATACACCAGACGGAAGAACCGGATCTGCTATCTGCAAG
AGATCTTCAGCAACGAGATGGCCAAGGTGGACGACAGCTTCTTCCACAGACTGGAAGAGTCCTTCCTGGT
GGAAGAGGATAAGAAGCACGAGCGGCACCCCATCTTCGGCAACATCGTGGACGAGGTGGCCTACCACGAG
AAGTACCCCACCATCTACCACCTGAGAAAGAAACTGGTGGACAGCACCGACAAGGCCGACCTGCGGCTGA
TCTATCTGGCCCTGGCCCACATGATCAAGTTCCGGGGCCACTTCCTGATCGAGGGCGACCTGAACCCCGA
CAACAGCGACGTGGACAAGCTGTTCATCCAGCTGGTGCAGACCTACAACCAGCTGTTCGAGGAAAACCCC
ATCAACGCCAGCGGCGTGGACGCCAAGGCCATCCTGTCTGCCAGACTGAGCAAGAGCAGACGGCTGGAAA
ATCTGATCGCCCAGCTGCCCGGCGAGAAGAAGAATGGCCTGTTCGGAAACCTGATTGCCCTGAGCCTGGG
CCTGACCCCCAACTTCAAGAGCAACTTCGACCTGGCCGAGGATGCCAAACTGCAGCTGAGCAAGGACACC
TACGACGACGACCTGGACAACCTGCTGGCCCAGATCGGCGACCAGTACGCCGACCTGTTTCTGGCCGCCA
AGAACCTGTCCGACGCCATCCTGCTGAGCGACATCCTGAGAGTGAACACCGAGATCACCAAGGCCCCCCT
GAGCGCCTCTATGATCAAGAGATACGACGAGCACCACCAGGACCTGACCCTGCTGAAAGCTCTCGTGCGG
CAGCAGCTGCCTGAGAAGTACAAAGAGATTTTCTTCGACCAGAGCAAGAACGGCTACGCCGGCTACATTG
ACGGCGGAGCCAGCCAGGAAGAGTTCTACAAGTTCATCAAGCCCATCCTGGAAAAGATGGACGGCACCGA
GGAACTGCTCGTGAAGCTGAACAGAGAGGACCTGCTGCGGAAGCAGCGGACCTTCGACAACGGCAGCATC
CCCCACCAGATCCACCTGGGAGAGCTGCACGCCATTCTGCGGCGGCAGGAAGATTTTTACCCATTCCTGA
AGGACAACCGGGAAAAGATCGAGAAGATCCTGACCTTCCGCATCCCCTACTACGTGGGCCCTCTGGCCAG
GGGAAACAGCAGATTCGCCTGGATGACCAGAAAGAGCGAGGAAACCATCACCCCCTGGAACTTCGAGGAA
GTGGTGGACAAGGGCGCTTCCGCCCAGAGCTTCATCGAGCGGATGACCAACTTCGATAAGAACCTGCCCA
ACGAGAAGGTGCTGCCCAAGCACAGCCTGCTGTACGAGTACTTCACCGTGTATAACGAGCTGACCAAAGT
GAAATACGTGACCGAGGGAATGAGAAAGCCCGCCTTCCTGAGCGGCGAGCAGAAAAAGGCCATCGTGGAC
CTGCTGTTCAAGACCAACCGGAAAGTGACCGTGAAGCAGCTGAAAGAGGACTACTTCAAGAAAATCGAGT
GCTTCGACTCCGTGGAAATCTCCGGCGTGGAAGATCGGTTCAACGCCTCCCTGGGCACATACCACGATCT
GCTGAAAATTATCAAGGACAAGGACTTCCTGGACAATGAGGAAAACGAGGACATTCTGGAAGATATCGTG
CTGACCCTGACACTGTTTGAGGACAGAGAGATGATCGAGGAACGGCTGAAAACCTATGCCCACCTGTTCG
ACGACAAAGTGATGAAGCAGCTGAAGCGGCGGAGATACACCGGCTGGGGCAGGCTGAGCCGGAAGCTGAT
CAACGGCATCCGGGACAAGCAGTCCGGCAAGACAATCCTGGATTTCCTGAAGTCCGACGGCTTCGCCAAC
AGAAACTTCATGCAGCTGATCCACGACGACAGCCTGACCTTTAAAGAGGACATCCAGAAAGCCCAGGTGT
CCGGCCAGGGCGATAGCCTGCACGAGCACATTGCCAATCTGGCCGGCAGCCCCGCCATTAAGAAGGGCAT
CCTGCAGACAGTGAAGGTGGTGGACGAGCTCGTGAAAGTGATGGGCCGGCACAAGCCCGAGAACATCGTG
ATCGAAATGGCCAGAGAGAACCAGACCACCCAGAAGGGACAGAAGAACAGCCGCGAGAGAATGAAGCGGA
TCGAAGAGGGCATCAAAGAGCTGGGCAGCCAGATCCTGAAAGAACACCCCGTGGAAAACACCCAGCTGCA
GAACGAGAAGCTGTACCTGTACTACCTGCAGAATGGGCGGGATATGTACGTGGACCAGGAACTGGACATC
AACCGGCTGTCCGACTACGATGTGGACCATATCGTGCCTCAGAGCTTTCTGAAGGACGACTCCATCGACA
ACAAGGTGCTGACCAGAAGCGACAAGAACCGGGGCAAGAGCGACAACGTGCCCTCCGAAGAGGTCGTGAA
GAAGATGAAGAACTACTGGCGGCAGCTGCTGAACGCCAAGCTGATTACCCAGAGAAAGTTCGACAATCTG
ACCAAGGCCGAGAGAGGCGGCCTGAGCGAACTGGATAAGGCCGGCTTCATCAAGAGACAGCTGGTGGAAA
CCCGGCAGATCACAAAGCACGTGGCACAGATCCTGGACTCCCGGATGAACACTAAGTACGACGAGAATGA
CAAGCTGATCCGGGAAGTGAAAGTGATCACCCTGAAGTCCAAGCTGGTGTCCGATTTCCGGAAGGATTTC
CAGTTTTACAAAGTGCGCGAGATCAACAACTACCACCACGCCCACGACGCCTACCTGAACGCCGTCGTGG
GAACCGCCCTGATCAAAAAGTACCCTAAGCTGGAAAGCGAGTTCGTGTACGGCGACTACAAGGTGTACGA
CGTGCGGAAGATGATCGCCAAGAGCGAGCAGGAAATCGGCAAGGCTACCGCCAAGTACTTCTTCTACAGC
AACATCATGAACTTTTTCAAGACCGAGATTACCCTGGCCAACGGCGAGATCCGGAAGCGGCCTCTGATCG
AGACAAACGGCGAAACCGGGGAGATCGTGTGGGATAAGGGCCGGGATTTTGCCACCGTGCGGAAAGTGCT
GAGCATGCCCCAAGTGAATATCGTGAAAAAGACCGAGGTGCAGACAGGCGGCTTCAGCAAAGAGTCTATC
CTGCCCAAGAGGAACAGCGATAAGCTGATCGCCAGAAAGAAGGACTGGGACCCTAAGAAGTACGGCGGCT
TCGACAGCCCCACCGTGGCCTATTCTGTGCTGGTGGTGGCCAAAGTGGAAAAGGGCAAGTCCAAGAAACT
GAAGAGTGTGAAAGAGCTGCTGGGGATCACCATCATGGAAAGAAGCAGCTTCGAGAAGAATCCCATCGAC
TTTCTGGAAGCCAAGGGCTACAAAGAAGTGAAAAAGGACCTGATCATCAAGCTGCCTAAGTACTCCCTGT
TCGAGCTGGAAAACGGCCGGAAGAGAATGCTGGCCTCTGCCGGCGAACTGCAGAAGGGAAACGAACTGGC
CCTGCCCTCCAAATATGTGAACTTCCTGTACCTGGCCAGCCACTATGAGAAGCTGAAGGGCTCCCCCGAG
GATAATGAGCAGAAACAGCTGTTTGTGGAACAGCACAAGCACTACCTGGACGAGATCATCGAGCAGATCA
GCGAGTTCTCCAAGAGAGTGATCCTGGCCGACGCTAATCTGGACAAAGTGCTGTCCGCCTACAACAAGCA
CCGGGATAAGCCCATCAGAGAGCAGGCCGAGAATATCATCCACCTGTTTACCCTGACCAATCTGGGAGCC
CCTGCCGCCTTCAAGTACTTTGACACCACCATCGACCGGAAGAGGTACACCAGCACCAAAGAGGTGCTGG
ACGCCACCCTGATCCACCAGAGCATCACCGGCCTGTACGAGACACGGATCGACCTGTCTCAGCTGGGAGG
CGACAAGCGACCTGCCGCCACAAAGAAGGCTGGACAGGCTAAGAAGAAGAAAGATTACAAAGACGATGAC
GATAAGGGATCCGGCGCAACAAACTTCTCTCTGCTGAAACAAGCCGGAGATGTCGAAGAGAATCCTGGAC
CGACCGAGTACAAGCCCACGGTGCGCCTCGCCACCCGCGACGACGTCCCCAGGGCCGTACGCACCCTCGC
CGCCGCGTTCGCCGACTACCCCGCCACGCGCCACACCGTCGATCCGGACCGCCACATCGAGCGGGTCACC
GAGCTGCAAGAACTCTTCCTCACGCGCGTCGGGCTCGACATCGGCAAGGTGTGGGTCGCGGACGACGGCG
CCGCGGTGGCGGTCTGGACCACGCCGGAGAGCGTCGAAGCGGGGGCGGTGTTCGCCGAGATCGGCCCGCG
CATGGCCGAGTTGAGCGGTTCCCGGCTGGCCGCGCAGCAACAGATGGAAGGCCTCCTGGCGCCGCACCGG
CCCAAGGAGCCCGCGTGGTTCCTGGCCACCGTCGGAGTCTCGCCCGACCACCAGGGCAAGGGTCTGGGCA
GCGCCGTCGTGCTCCCCGGAGTGGAGGCGGCCGAGCGCGCCGGGGTGCCCGCCTTCCTGGAGACCTCCGC
GCCCCGCAACCTCCCCTTCTACGAGCGGCTCGGCTTCACCGTCACCGCCGACGTCGAGGTGCCCGAAGGA
CCGCGCACCTGGTGCATGACCCGCAAGCCCGGTGCCTGAACGCGTTAAGTCGACAATCAACCTCTGGATT
ACAAAATTTGTGAAAGATTGACTGGTATTCTTAACTATGTTGCTCCTTTTACGCTATGTGGATACGCTGC
TTTAATGCCTTTGTATCATGCTATTGCTTCCCGTATGGCTTTCATTTTCTCCTCCTTGTATAAATCCTGG
TTGCTGTCTCTTTATGAGGAGTTGTGGCCCGTTGTCAGGCAACGTGGCGTGGTGTGCACTGTGTTTGCTG
ACGCAACCCCCACTGGTTGGGGCATTGCCACCACCTGTCAGCTCCTTTCCGGGACTTTCGCTTTCCCCCT
CCCTATTGCCACGGCGGAACTCATCGCCGCCTGCCTTGCCCGCTGCTGGACAGGGGCTCGGCTGTTGGGC
ACTGACAATTCCGTGGTGTTGTCGGGGAAATCATCGTCCTTTCCTTGGCTGCTCGCCTGTGTTGCCACCT
GGATTCTGCGCGGGACGTCCTTCTGCTACGTCCCTTCGGCCCTCAATCCAGCGGACCTTCCTTCCCGCGG
CCTGCTGCCGGCTCTGCGGCCTCTTCCGCGTCTTCGCCTTCGCCCTCAGACGAGTCGGATCTCCCTTTGG
GCCGCCTCCCCGCGTCGACTTTAAGACCAATGACTTACAAGGCAGCTGTAGATCTTAGCCACTTTTTAAA
AGAAAAGGGGGGACTGGAAGGGCTAATTCACTCCCAACGAAGACAAGATCTGCTTTTTGCTTGTACTGGG
TCTCTCTGGTTAGACCAGATCTGAGCCTGGGAGCTCTCTGGCTAACTAGGGAACCCACTGCTTAAGCCTC
AATAAAGCTTGCCTTGAGTGCTTCAAGTAGTGTGTGCCCGTCTGTTGTGTGACTCTGGTAACTAGAGATC
CCTCAGACCCTTTTAGTCAGTGTGGAAAATCTCTAGCAGGGCCCGTTTAAACCCGCTGATCAGCCTCGAC
TGTGCCTTCTAGTTGCCAGCCATCTGTTGTTTGCCCCTCCCCCGTGCCTTCCTTGACCCTGGAAGGTGCC
ACTCCCACTGTCCTTTCCTAATAAAATGAGGAAATTGCATCGCATTGTCTGAGTAGGTGTCATTCTATTC
TGGGGGGTGGGGTGGGGCAGGACAGCAAGGGGGAGGATTGGGAAGACAATAGCAGGCATGCTGGGGATGC
GGTGGGCTCTATGGCTTCTGAGGCGGAAAGAACCAGCTGGGGCTCTAGGGGGTATCCCC
[124 nt withheld, positions 9300-9423]
C
[91 nt withheld, positions 9425-9515]
A
[49 nt withheld, positions 9517-9565]
CCTTTGACGTTGGAGTCCACGTTCTTT
[37 nt withheld, positions 9593-9629]
ACCCTATCTCGGTCTATTCTTTTGATTTATAAGGGATTTTGCCGATTTCGGCCTATTGGTTAAAAAATGA
GCTGATTTAACAAAAATTTAACGCGAATTAATTCTGTGGAATGTGTGTCAGTTAGGGTGTGGAAAGTCCC
CAGGCTCCCCAGCAGGCAGAAGTATGCAAAGCATGCATCTCAATTAGTCAGCAACCAGGTGTGGAAAGTC
CCCAGGCTCCCCAGCAGGCAGAAGTATGCAAAGCATGCATCTCAATTAGTCAGCAACCATAGTCCCGCCC
CTAACTCCGCCCATCCCGCCCCTAACTCCGCCCAGTTCCGCCCATTCTCCGCCCCATGGCTGACTAATTT
TTTTTATTTATGCAGAGGCCGAGGCCGCCTCTGCCTCTGAGCTATTCCAGAAGTAGTGAGGAGGCTTTTT
TGGAGGCCTAGGCTTTTGCAAAAAGCTCCCGGGAGCTTGTATATCCATTTTCGGATCTGATCAGCACGTG
TTGACAATTAATCATCGGCATAGTATATCGGCATAGTATAATACGACAAGGTGAGGAACTAAACCATGGC
CAAGTTGACCAGTGCCGTTCCGGTGCTCACCGCGCGCGACGTCGCCGGAGCGGTCGAGTTCTGGACCGAC
CGGCTCGGGTTCTCCCGGGACTTCGTGGAGGACGACTTCGCCGGTGTGGTCCGGGACGACGTGACCCTGT
TCATCAGCGCGGTCCAGGACCAGGTGGTGCCGGACAACACCCTGGCCTGGGTGTGGGTGCGCGGCCTGGA
CGAGCTGTACGCCGAGTGGTCGGAGGTCGTGTCCACGAACTTCCGGGACGCCTCCGGGCCGGCCATGACC
GAGATCGGCGAGCAGCCGTGGGGGCGGGAGTTCGCCCTGCGCGACCCGGCCGGCAACTGCGTGCACTTCG
TGGCCGAGGAGCAGGACTGACACGTGCTACGAGATTTCGATTCCACCGCCGCCTTCTATGAAAGGTTGGG
CTTCGGAATCGTTTTCCGGGACGCCGGCTGGATGATCCTCCAGCGCGGGGATCTCATGCTGGAGTTCTTC
GCCCACCCCAACTTGTTTATTGCAGCTTATAATGGTTACAAATAAAGCAATAGCATCACAAATTTCACAA
ATAAAGCATTTTTTTCACTGCATTCTAGTTGTGGTTTGTCCAAACTCATCAATGTATCTTATCATGTCTG
TATACCGTCGACCTCTAGCTAGAGCTTGGCGTAATCATGGTCATAGCTGTTTCCTGTGTGAAATTGTTAT
CCGCTCACAATTCCACACAACATACGAGCCGGAAGCATAAAGTGTAAAGCCTGGGGTGCCTAATGAGTGA
GCTAACTCACATTAATTGCGTTGCGCTCACTGCCCGCTTTCCAGTCGGGAAACCTGTCGTGCCAGCTGCA
TTAATGAATCGGCCAACGCGCGGGGAGAGGCGGTTTGCGTATTGGGCGCTCTTCCGCTTCCTCGCTCACT
GACTCGCTGCGCTCGGTCGTTCGGCTGCGGCGAGCGGTATCAGCTCACTCAAAGGCGGTAATACGGTTAT
CCACAGAATCAGGGGATAACGCAGGAAAGAACATGTGAGCAAAAGGCCAGCAAAAGGCCAGGAACCGTAA
AAAGGCCGCGTTGCTGGCGTTTTTCCATAGGCTCCGCCCCCCTGACGAGCATCACAAAAATCGACGCTCA
AGTCAGAGGTGGCGAAACCCGACAGGACTATAAAGATACCAGGCGTTTCCCCCTGGAAGCTCCCTCGTGC
GCTCTCCTGTTCCGACCCTGCCGCTTACCGGATACCTGTCCGCCTTTCTCCCTTCGGGAAGCGTGGCGCT
TTCTCATAGCTCACGCTGTAGGTATCTCAGTTCGGTGTAGGTCGTTCGCTCCAAGCTGGGCTGTGTGCAC
GAACCCCCCGTTCAGCCCGACCGCTGCGCCTTATCCGGTAACTATCGTCTTGAGTCCAACCCGGTAAGAC
ACGACTTATCGCCACTGGCAGCAGCCACTGGTAACAGGATTAGCAGAGCGAGGTATGTAGGCGGTGCTAC
AGAGTTCTTGAAGTGGTGGCCTAACTACGGCTACACTAGAAGAACAGTATTTGGTATCTGCGCTCTGCTG
AAGCCAGTTACCTTCGGAAAAAGAGTTGGTAGCTCTTGATCCGGCAAACAAACCACCGCTGGTAGCGGTG
GTTTTTTTGTTTGCAAGCAGCAGATTACGCGCAGAAAAAAAGGATCTCAAGAAGATCCTTTGATCTTTTC
TACGGGGTCTGACGCTCAGTGGAACGAAAACTCACGTTAAGGGATTTTGGTCATGAGATTATCAAAAAGG
ATCTTCACCTAGATCCTTTTAAATTAAAAATGAAGTTTTAAATCAATCTAAAGTATATATGAGTAAACTT
GGTCTGACAGTTACCAATGCTTAATCAGTGAGGCACCTATCTCAGCGATCTGTCTATTTCGTTCATCCAT
AGTTGCCTGACTCCCCGTCGTGTAGATAACTACGATACGGGAGGGCTTACCATCTGGCCCCAGTGCTGCA
ATGATACCGCGAGACCCACGCTCACCGGCTCCAGATTTATCAGCAATAAACCAGCCAGCCGGAAGGGCCG
AGCGCAGAAGTGGTCCTGCAACTTTATCCGCCTCCATCCAGTCTATTAATTGTTGCCGGGAAGCTAGAGT
AAGTAGTTCGCCAGTTAATAGTTTGCGCAACGTTGTTGCCATTGCTACAGGCATCGTGGTGTCACGCTCG
TCGTTTGGTATGGCTTCATTCAGCTCCGGTTCCCAACGATCAAGGCGAGTTACATGATCCCCCATGTTGT
GCAAAAAAGCGGTTAGCTCCTTCGGTCCTCCGATCGTTGTCAGAAGTAAGTTGGCCGCAGTGTTATCACT
CATGGTTATGGCAGCACTGCATAATTCTCTTACTGTCATGCCATCCGTAAGATGCTTTTCTGTGACTGGT
GAGTACTCAACCAAGTCATTCTGAGAATAGTGTATGCGGCGACCGAGTTGCTCTTGCCCGGCGTCAATAC
GGGATAATACCGCGCCACATAGCAGAACTTTAAAAGTGCTCATCATTGGAAAACGTTCTTCGGGGCGAAA
ACTCTCAAGGATCTTACCGCTGTTGAGATCCAGTTCGATGTAACCCACTCGTGCACCCAACTGATCTTCA
GCATCTTTTACTTTCACCAGCGTTTCTGGGTGAGCAAAAACAGGAAGGCAAAATGCCGCAAAAAAGGGAA
TAAGGGCGACACGGAAATGTTGAATACTCATACTCTTCCTTTTTCAATATTATTGAAGCATTTATCAGGG
TTATTGTCTCATGAGCGGATACATATTTGAATGTATTTAGAAAAATAAACAAATAGGGGTTCCGCGCACA
TTTCCCCGAAAAGTGCCACCTGAC
Features (pLannotate 1.2.2; 33 found; start..end, strand, type, name):
     31..83      -  misc_feature   bom (fragment): basis of mobility region from pBR322
    238..617     +  enhancer       CMV enhancer: human cytomegalovirus immediate early enhancer
    618..817     +  promoter       CMV promoter: human cytomegalovirus (CMV) immediate early promoter
    835..1015    +  LTR            5' LTR (truncated): truncated 5' long terminal repeat (LTR) from HIV-1
   1062..1187    +  misc_feature   HIV-1 Ψ: packaging signal of human immunodeficiency virus type 1
   1171..1534    +  CDS            HIV-1 gag (fragment): gag protein from human immunodeficiency virus 1; gag
   1680..1913    +  misc_feature   RRE: The Rev response element (RRE) of HIV-1 allows for Rev-dependent mRNA export from the nucleus to the cytoplasm.
   2290..2390    +  CDS            Rev (fragment): human immunodeficiency virus 1 (HIV-1) Rev protein; rev; enhances nuclear export of unspliced and incompletely spliced viral mRNAs
   2440..2557    +  misc_feature   cPPT/CTS: central polypurine tract and central termination sequence of HIV-1
   2608..2848    +  promoter       U6 promoter: RNA polymerase III promoter for human U6 snRNA
   2878..2953    +  misc_RNA       gRNA scaffold: guide RNA scaffold for the Streptococcus pyogenes CRISPR/Cas9 system
   2971..2989    +  CDS            small t antigen (fragment): SV40 (simian virus 40) small t antigen
   3015..3226    +  promoter       EF-1α core promoter: core promoter for human elongation factor EF-1α
   3251..7354    +  CDS            Cas9: Cas9 (Csn1) endonuclease from the Streptococcus pyogenes Type II CRISPR/Cas system generates RNA-guided double strand breaks in DNA
   7492..8089    +  CDS            PuroR (fragment): puromycin N-acetyltransferase; pac from Streptomyces; confers resistance to puromycin
   8105..8693    +  misc_feature   WPRE: woodchuck hepatitis virus posttranscriptional regulatory element
   8744..8763    +  misc_feature   cPPT/CTS (fragment): central polypurine tract and central termination sequence of HIV-1
   8765..8998    +  LTR            3' LTR (ΔU3): self-inactivating 3' long terminal repeat (LTR) from HIV-1
   9030..9254    +  polyA_signal   bGH poly(A) signal: bovine growth hormone polyadenylation signal
   9258..9279    +  promoter       SV40 promoter (fragment): SV40 enhancer and early promoter
   9300..9728    +  rep_origin     f1 ori (sequence partly withheld): f1 bacteriophage origin of replication; arrow indicates direction of (+) strand synthesis
   9742..10071   +  promoter       SV40 promoter: SV40 enhancer and early promoter
  10119..10166   +  promoter       EM7 promoter: synthetic bacterial promoter&nbsp
  10185..10559   +  CDS            BleoR: antibiotic-binding protein; Sh ble from Streptoalloteichus hindustanus; confers resistance to bleomycin, phleomycin, and Zeocin™
  10569..10694   +  CDS            ble (fragment): BLE_KLEPN - Experimental evidence at protein level: Swiss-Prot protein existence level 1. Binding protein with a strong affinity to the bleomycin family of antibiotics. Binds to CL990; an antimitotic-antibiotic compound. From Klebsiella pneumoniae.
  10689..10810   +  polyA_signal   SV40 poly(A) signal: SV40 polyadenylation signal
  10881..10903   -  protein_bind   lac operator (fragment): The lac repressor binds to the lac operator to inhibit transcription in E. coli. This inhibition can be relieved by adding lactose or isopropyl-β-D-thiogalactopyranoside (IPTG). lac repressor encoded by lacI
  10907..10937   -  promoter       lac promoter: promoter for the E. coli lac operon
  10952..10973   -  protein_bind   CAP binding site: CAP binding activates transcription in the presence of cAMP. E. coli catabolite activator protein
  10986..11078   -  CDS            lacI (fragment): lac repressor; lacI; The lac repressor binds to the lac operator to inhibit transcription in E. coli. This inhibition can be relieved by adding lactose or isopropyl-β-D-thiogalactopyranoside (IPTG).
  11261..11849   -  rep_origin     ori: high-copy-number ColE1/pMB1/pBR322/pUC origin of replication
  12020..12880   -  CDS            AmpR: β-lactamase; bla; confers resistance to ampicillin, carbenicillin, and related antibiotics
  12881..12985   -  promoter       AmpR promoter: bla
