[The description below was written by a language model from this plasmid's Addgene catalogue record and pLannotate feature annotations shown in this document.]
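Description:
LentiCRISPR v2-sgAMPK alpha1 clone3 is an all-in-one lentiviral CRISPR/Cas9 plasmid, about 13 kb, built on the lentiCRISPR v2 backbone. It is designed to disrupt human PRKAA1, the gene encoding the AMPK alpha1 catalytic subunit. It is propagated in E. coli through a high-copy ColE1/pUC-type origin with ampicillin selection (AmpR under its own bla promoter). The backbone also carries an f1 origin and an SV40/EM7-driven bleomycin/Zeocin resistance cassette that lies outside the viral transfer region.

The transfer cassette has a third-generation, self-inactivating layout. A CMV enhancer/promoter is fused to a truncated HIV-1 5' LTR and drives genomic RNA production in packaging cells. It is followed by the Ψ packaging signal with a gag fragment, the RRE for Rev-dependent export, and the cPPT/CTS. The cassette ends in a ΔU3 3' LTR, with a bGH polyadenylation signal downstream.

Two expression units sit between the LTRs. A human U6 Pol III promoter transcribes the PRKAA1-targeting spacer, which occupies the gap just upstream of the annotated S. pyogenes gRNA scaffold. An EF-1α core promoter drives Cas9, followed by a puromycin N-acetyltransferase coding region for selecting transduced mammalian cells. The element linking Cas9 to PuroR is not annotated in the feature table. A WPRE after the puromycin marker enhances transcript expression.

The plasmid is used to make lentivirus that delivers Cas9 and the guide together, generating AMPK alpha1 knockout human cells under puromycin selection. The associated publication concerns AMPK activation and ferroptosis under energy stress. "Clone3" suggests it is one of several related plasmids, though the record does not explain the designation.
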