Addgene plasmid #162121: LentiCRISPR v2-sgAMPK alpha1 clone3
Purpose: Lentiviral sgRNA plasmid targeting human AMPK alpha1
Depositing lab: Boyi Gan. Depositing organization: University of Texas MD Anderson Cancer Center. Publication: Energy-stress-mediated AMPK activation inhibits ferroptosis. Lee H, Zandkarimi F, Zhang Y, Meena JK, Kim J, Zhuang L, Tyagi S, Ma L, Westbrook TF, Steinberg GR, Nakada D, Stockwell BR, Gan B. Nat Cell Biol. 2020 Feb;22(2):225-234. doi: 10.1038/s41556-020-0461-8. Epub 2020 Feb 6. PubMed 32029897.
Backbone
  Vector backbone: lentiCRISPR v2
  Vector type: Lentiviral
  Selectable markers: Puromycin
Growth in bacteria
  Bacterial resistance: Ampicillin, 100 μg/mL
  Growth temperature: 37°C
  Growth strain: NEB Stable
  Copy number: High Copy
Gene/Insert
  Gene/Insert name: sgAMPK alpha1
  gRNA/shRNA sequence: TACTCAATCGACAGAAGATT
  Species: H. sapiens (human)
  Entrez Gene: PRKAA1 (a.k.a. AMPK, AMPK alpha 1, AMPKa1)
  Cloning method: Gibson Cloning
Terms and licenses: Academic/Nonprofit Terms; Industry Terms: Not Available to Industry
How to cite: LentiCRISPR v2-sgAMPK alpha1 clone3 was a gift from Boyi Gan (Addgene plasmid # 162121 ; http://n2t.net/addgene:162121 ; RRID:Addgene_162121)
